Addgene plasmid #191654: pLenti-dSaCas9-KRAB-blast
Purpose: Lentiviral expression of S. aureus dead Cas9 (dCas9/dSaCas9/SadCas9) fused to the KRAB domain for gene silencing and the blasticidin resistance gene.
Depositing lab: Moshe Szyf. Depositing organization: McGill University. Publication: The PROTECTOR strategy employs dCas orthologs to sterically shield off-target sites from CRISPR/Cas activity. Sapozhnikov DM, Szyf M. Sci Rep. 2023 Feb 9;13(1):2280. doi: 10.1038/s41598-023-29332-2. PubMed 36759683.
Backbone
  Vector backbone: pLenti- V6.3 Ultra
  Backbone manufacturer: Addgene #106172
  Vector type: Mammalian Expression, Lentiviral, CRISPR
  Selectable markers: Blasticidin
Growth in bacteria
  Bacterial resistance: Ampicillin, 100 μg/mL
  Growth temperature: 37°C
  Growth strain: NEB Stable
  Copy number: Unknown
Gene/Insert
  Gene/Insert name: dSaCas9-KRAB (alt name: SadCas9-KRAB)
  Species: Synthetic
  Tag / fusion protein: HA (N terminal on insert)
  Cloning method: Restriction Enzyme; 5′ cloning site NdeI (not destroyed); 3′ cloning site EcoRI (not destroyed)
  Sequencing primers: 5′ CMV-F
Resource information
  A portion of this plasmid was derived from a plasmid made by: Cloned from AAV CMV-dSaCas9-KRAB-bGHpA (Addgene plasmid #106219)
Terms and licenses: Academic/Nonprofit Terms; Industry Terms: Not Available to Industry
How to cite: pLenti-dSaCas9-KRAB-blast was a gift from Moshe Szyf (Addgene plasmid # 191654 ; http://n2t.net/addgene:191654 ; RRID:Addgene_191654)
