[The description below was written by a language model from this plasmid's Addgene catalogue record and pLannotate feature annotations shown in this document.]
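Description:
pLenti-dSaCas9-KRAB-blast is a third-generation-style, self-inactivating HIV-1 lentiviral transfer plasmid built on the pLenti-V6.3 Ultra backbone for delivering a CRISPR interference effector into mammalian cells. It is propagated in E. coli through a high-copy ColE1/pUC origin with ampicillin selection (AmpR), and it also carries an f1 origin and an SV40 origin. The viral genome is transcribed from an RSV promoter fused to a truncated 5' LTR. It contains the Ψ packaging signal with a partial gag sequence, the RRE for Rev-dependent nuclear export, the cPPT/CTS element, and a ΔU3 3' LTR followed by an SV40 polyadenylation signal. Small annotated fragments such as RSF ori, lacI, lacZα and nef appear to be backbone or viral remnants rather than functional parts.

The payload is a CMV enhancer/promoter-driven open reading frame encoding catalytically dead Staphylococcus aureus Cas9 with an N-terminal HA epitope, followed by a nucleoplasmin bipartite NLS and the KRAB repression domain of human ZNF10. This insert was transferred from an AAV CMV-dSaCas9-KRAB construct. A V5 tag is annotated downstream of KRAB, but the record does not indicate whether it is in frame with the fusion. A WPRE follows to enhance transcript expression. A separate SV40/EM7 promoter cassette drives blasticidin S deaminase, allowing selection of transduced cells. No guide RNA cassette is annotated, so an SaCas9-compatible sgRNA must be supplied separately. The construct is intended for stable, targeted gene silencing. The associated publication also concerns using dCas orthologs to sterically shield off-target sites from active CRISPR/Cas nucleases.
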