Features (pLannotate 1.2.2; 34 found; start..end, strand, type, name):
      1..40      +  rep_origin     RSF ori (fragment): Plasmids containing the RSF 1030 origin of replication can be propagated in E. coli cells that contain additional plasmids with compatible origins.
     42..134     +  CDS            lacI (fragment): lac repressor; lacI; The lac repressor binds to the lac operator to inhibit transcription in E. coli. This inhibition can be relieved by adding lactose or isopropyl-β-D-thiogalactopyranoside (IPTG).
    147..168     +  protein_bind   CAP binding site: CAP binding activates transcription in the presence of cAMP. E. coli catabolite activator protein
    183..213     +  promoter       lac promoter: promoter for the E. coli lac operon
    217..239     +  protein_bind   lac operator (fragment): The lac repressor binds to the lac operator to inhibit transcription in E. coli. This inhibition can be relieved by adding lactose or isopropyl-β-D-thiogalactopyranoside (IPTG). lac repressor encoded by lacI
    282..300     +  promoter       T3 promoter: promoter for bacteriophage T3 RNA polymerase
    328..554     +  promoter       RSV promoter: Rous sarcoma virus enhancer/promoter
    555..735     +  LTR            5' LTR (truncated): truncated 5' long terminal repeat (LTR) from HIV-1
    782..907     +  misc_feature   HIV-1 Ψ: packaging signal of human immunodeficiency virus type 1
    891..1254    +  CDS            HIV-1 gag (fragment): gag protein from human immunodeficiency virus 1; gag
   1400..1633    +  misc_feature   RRE: The Rev response element (RRE) of HIV-1 allows for Rev-dependent mRNA export from the nucleus to the cytoplasm.
   2010..2110    +  CDS            Rev (fragment): human immunodeficiency virus 1 (HIV-1) Rev protein; rev; enhances nuclear export of unspliced and incompletely spliced viral mRNAs
   2129..2246    +  misc_feature   cPPT/CTS: central polypurine tract and central termination sequence of HIV-1
   2269..2572    +  enhancer       CMV enhancer: human cytomegalovirus immediate early enhancer
   2573..2776    +  promoter       CMV promoter: human cytomegalovirus (CMV) immediate early promoter
   2804..2830    +  CDS            3xHA (fragment): three tandem HA epitope tags
   2879..6034    +  CDS            cas9: CAS9_STAAU - Experimental evidence at protein level: Swiss-Prot protein existence level 1. CRISPR (clustered regularly interspaced short palindromic repeat) is an adaptive immune system that provides protection against mobile genetic elements (viruses, transposable elements and conjugative plasmids). CRISPR clusters contain spacers, sequences complementary to antecedent mobile elements, and target invading nucleic acids. CRISPR clusters are transcribed and processed into CRISPR RNA (crRNA). In type II CRISPR systems correct processing of pre-crRNA requires a trans- encoded small RNA (tracrRNA)
   6035..6082    +  CDS            nucleoplasmin NLS: bipartite nuclear localization signal from nucleoplasmin
   6116..6310    +  CDS            KRAB: Krüppel-associated box (KRAB) transcriptional repression domain from the human zinc finger protein ZNF10 (Margolin et al., 1994)
   6446..6487    +  CDS            V5 tag: epitope tag from simian virus 5
   6511..7099    +  misc_feature   WPRE: woodchuck hepatitis virus posttranscriptional regulatory element
   7114..7430    +  promoter       SV40 promoter: SV40 enhancer and early promoter
   7478..7525    +  promoter       EM7 promoter: synthetic bacterial promoter&nbsp
   7544..7942    +  CDS            BSD: blasticidin S deaminase; Aspergillus terreus BSD; confers resistance to blasticidin
   7959..8027    +  CDS            nef (fragment): NEF_HV1Z2 - Experimental evidence at protein level: Swiss-Prot protein existence level 1. Extracellular Nef protein targets CD4(+) T-lymphocytes for apoptosis by interacting with CXCR4 surface receptors. From Human immunodeficiency virus type 1 group M subtype D (isolate Z2/CDC-Z34) (HIV-1).
   8029..8262    +  LTR            3' LTR (ΔU3): self-inactivating 3' long terminal repeat (LTR) from HIV-1
   8334..8455    +  polyA_signal   SV40 poly(A) signal: SV40 polyadenylation signal
   8495..8630    +  rep_origin     SV40 ori: SV40 origin of replication
   8651..8669    -  promoter       T7 promoter: promoter for bacteriophage T7 RNA polymerase
   8677..8832    +  CDS            lacZα (fragment): LacZα fragment of β-galactosidase; lacZ fragment
   8837..9265    +  rep_origin     f1 ori (sequence partly withheld): f1 bacteriophage origin of replication; arrow indicates direction of (+) strand synthesis
   9318..9422    +  promoter       AmpR promoter: bla
   9423..10283   +  CDS            AmpR: β-lactamase; bla; confers resistance to ampicillin, carbenicillin, and related antibiotics
  10454..11042   +  rep_origin     ori: high-copy-number ColE1/pMB1/pBR322/pUC origin of replication
>Addgene plasmid #191654 | pLenti-dSaCas9-KRAB-blast | addgene full sequence | sequence record 377029 | Addgene NGS Result
ACGACCGAGCGCAGCGAGTCAGTGAGCGAGGAAGCGGAAGAGCGCCCAATACGCAAACCGCCTCTCCCCG
CGCGTTGGCCGATTCATTAATGCAGCTGGCACGACAGGTTTCCCGACTGGAAAGCGGGCAGTGAGCGCAA
CGCAATTAATGTGAGTTAGCTCACTCATTAGGCACCCCAGGCTTTACACTTTATGCTTCCGGCTCGTATG
TTGTGTGGAATTGTGAGCGGATAACAATTTCACACAGGAAACAGCTATGACCATGATTACGCCAAGCGCG
CAATTAACCCTCACTAAAGGGAACAAAAGCTGGAGCTGCAAGCTTAATGTAGTCTTATGCAATACTCTTG
TAGTCTTGCAACATGGTAACGATGAGTTAGCAACATGCCTTACAAGGAGAGAAAAAGCACCGTGCATGCC
GATTGGTGGAAGTAAGGTGGTACGATCGTGCCTTATTAGGAAGGCAACAGACGGGTCTGACATGGATTGG
ACGAACCACTGAATTGCCGCATTGCAGAGATATTGTATTTAAGTGCCTAGCTCGATACATAAACGGGTCT
CTCTGGTTAGACCAGATCTGAGCCTGGGAGCTCTCTGGCTAACTAGGGAACCCACTGCTTAAGCCTCAAT
AAAGCTTGCCTTGAGTGCTTCAAGTAGTGTGTGCCCGTCTGTTGTGTGACTCTGGTAACTAGAGATCCCT
CAGACCCTTTTAGTCAGTGTGGAAAATCTCTAGCAGTGGCGCCCGAACAGGGACTTGAAAGCGAAAGGGA
AACCAGAGGAGCTCTCTCGACGCAGGACTCGGCTTGCTGAAGCGCGCACGGCAAGAGGCGAGGGGCGGCG
ACTGGTGAGTACGCCAAAAATTTTGACTAGCGGAGGCTAGAAGGAGAGAGATGGGTGCGAGAGCGTCAGT
ATTAAGCGGGGGAGAATTAGATCGCGATGGGAAAAAATTCGGTTAAGGCCAGGGGGAAAGAAAAAATATA
AATTAAAACATATAGTATGGGCAAGCAGGGAGCTAGAACGATTCGCAGTTAATCCTGGCCTGTTAGAAAC
ATCAGAAGGCTGTAGACAAATACTGGGACAGCTACAACCATCCCTTCAGACAGGATCAGAAGAACTTAGA
TCATTATATAATACAGTAGCAACCCTCTATTGTGTGCATCAAAGGATAGAGATAAAAGACACCAAGGAAG
CTTTAGACAAGATAGAGGAAGAGCAAAACAAAAGTAAGACCACCGCACAGCAAGCGGCCGCTGATCTTCA
GACCTGGAGGAGGAGATATGAGGGACAATTGGAGAAGTGAATTATATAAATATAAAGTAGTAAAAATTGA
ACCATTAGGAGTAGCACCCACCAAGGCAAAGAGAAGAGTGGTGCAGAGAGAAAAAAGAGCAGTGGGAATA
GGAGCTTTGTTCCTTGGGTTCTTGGGAGCAGCAGGAAGCACTATGGGCGCAGCGTCAATGACGCTGACGG
TACAGGCCAGACAATTATTGTCTGGTATAGTGCAGCAGCAGAACAATTTGCTGAGGGCTATTGAGGCGCA
ACAGCATCTGTTGCAACTCACAGTCTGGGGCATCAAGCAGCTCCAGGCAAGAATCCTGGCTGTGGAAAGA
TACCTAAAGGATCAACAGCTCCTGGGGATTTGGGGTTGCTCTGGAAAACTCATTTGCACCACTGCTGTGC
CTTGGAATGCTAGTTGGAGTAATAAATCTCTGGAACAGATTTGGAATCACACGACCTGGATGGAGTGGGA
CAGAGAAATTAACAATTACACAAGCTTAATACACTCCTTAATTGAAGAATCGCAAAACCAGCAAGAAAAG
AATGAACAAGAATTATTGGAATTAGATAAATGGGCAAGTTTGTGGAATTGGTTTAACATAACAAATTGGC
TGTGGTATATAAAATTATTCATAATGATAGTAGGAGGCTTGGTAGGTTTAAGAATAGTTTTTGCTGTACT
TTCTATAGTGAATAGAGTTAGGCAGGGATATTCACCATTATCGTTTCAGACCCACCTCCCAACCCCGAGG
GGACCCGACAGGCCCGAAGGAATAGAAGAAGAAGGTGGAGAGAGAGACAGAGACAGATCCATTCGATTAG
TGAACGGATCTCGACGGTATCGGTTAACTTTTAAAAGAAAAGGGGGGATTGGGGGGTACAGTGCAGGGGA
AAGAATAGTAGACATAATAGCAACAGACATACAAACTAAAGAATTACAAAAACAAATTACAAAAATTCAA
AATTTTATCGATAAGCTTGGGAGTTCCGCGTTACATAACTTACGGTAAATGGCCCGCCTGGCTGACCGCC
CAACGACCCCCGCCCATTGACGTCAATAATGACGTATGTTCCCATAGTAACGCCAATAGGGACTTTCCAT
TGACGTCAATGGGTGGAGTATTTACGGTAAACTGCCCACTTGGCAGTACATCAAGTGTATCATATGCCAA
GTACGCCCCCTATTGACGTCAATGACGGTAAATGGCCCGCCTGGCATTATGCCCAGTACATGACCTTATG
GGACTTTCCTACTTGGCAGTACATCTACGTATTAGTCATCGCTATTACCATGGTGATGCGGTTTTGGCAG
TACATCAATGGGCGTGGATAGCGGTTTGACTCACGGGGATTTCCAAGTCTCCACCCCATTGACGTCAATG
GGAGTTTGTTTTGGCACCAAAATCAACGGGACTTTCCAAAATGTCGTAACAACTCCGCCCCATTGACGCA
AATGGGCGGTAGGCGTGTACGGTGGGAGGTCTATATAAGCAGAGCTCTCTGGCTAACTACCGGTGCCACC
ATGTACCCATACGATGTTCCAGATTACGCTGCCCCAAAGAAGAAGCGGAAGGTCGGTATCCACGGAGTCC
CAGCAGCCAAGCGGAACTACATCCTGGGCCTGGCCATCGGCATCACCAGCGTGGGCTACGGCATCATCGA
CTACGAGACACGGGACGTGATCGATGCCGGCGTGCGGCTGTTCAAAGAGGCCAACGTGGAAAACAACGAG
GGCAGGCGGAGCAAGAGAGGCGCCAGAAGGCTGAAGCGGCGGAGGCGGCATAGAATCCAGAGAGTGAAGA
AGCTGCTGTTCGACTACAACCTGCTGACCGACCACAGCGAGCTGAGCGGCATCAACCCCTACGAGGCCAG
AGTGAAGGGCCTGAGCCAGAAGCTGAGCGAGGAAGAGTTCTCTGCCGCCCTGCTGCACCTGGCCAAGAGA
AGAGGCGTGCACAACGTGAACGAGGTGGAAGAGGACACCGGCAACGAGCTGTCCACCAAAGAGCAGATCA
GCCGGAACAGCAAGGCCCTGGAAGAGAAATACGTGGCCGAACTGCAGCTGGAACGGCTGAAGAAAGACGG
CGAAGTGCGGGGCAGCATCAACAGATTCAAGACCAGCGACTACGTGAAAGAAGCCAAACAGCTGCTGAAG
GTGCAGAAGGCCTACCACCAGCTGGACCAGAGCTTCATCGACACCTACATCGACCTGCTGGAAACCCGGC
GGACCTACTATGAGGGACCTGGCGAGGGCAGCCCCTTCGGCTGGAAGGACATCAAAGAATGGTACGAGAT
GCTGATGGGCCACTGCACCTACTTCCCCGAGGAACTGCGGAGCGTGAAGTACGCCTACAACGCCGACCTG
TACAACGCCCTGAACGACCTGAACAATCTCGTGATCACCAGGGACGAGAACGAGAAGCTGGAATATTACG
AGAAGTTCCAGATCATCGAGAACGTGTTCAAGCAGAAGAAGAAGCCCACCCTGAAGCAGATCGCCAAAGA
AATCCTCGTGAACGAAGAGGATATTAAGGGCTACAGAGTGACCAGCACCGGCAAGCCCGAGTTCACCAAC
CTGAAGGTGTACCACGACATCAAGGACATTACCGCCCGGAAAGAGATTATTGAGAACGCCGAGCTGCTGG
ATCAGATTGCCAAGATCCTGACCATCTACCAGAGCAGCGAGGACATCCAGGAAGAACTGACCAATCTGAA
CTCCGAGCTGACCCAGGAAGAGATCGAGCAGATCTCTAATCTGAAGGGCTATACCGGCACCCACAACCTG
AGCCTGAAGGCCATCAACCTGATCCTGGACGAGCTGTGGCACACCAACGACAACCAGATCGCTATCTTCA
ACCGGCTGAAGCTGGTGCCCAAGAAGGTGGACCTGTCCCAGCAGAAAGAGATCCCCACCACCCTGGTGGA
CGACTTCATCCTGAGCCCCGTCGTGAAGAGAAGCTTCATCCAGAGCATCAAAGTGATCAACGCCATCATC
AAGAAGTACGGCCTGCCCAACGACATCATTATCGAGCTGGCCCGCGAGAAGAACTCCAAGGACGCCCAGA
AAATGATCAACGAGATGCAGAAGCGGAACCGGCAGACCAACGAGCGGATCGAGGAAATCATCCGGACCAC
CGGCAAAGAGAACGCCAAGTACCTGATCGAGAAGATCAAGCTGCACGACATGCAGGAAGGCAAGTGCCTG
TACAGCCTGGAAGCCATCCCTCTGGAAGATCTGCTGAACAACCCCTTCAACTATGAGGTGGACCACATCA
TCCCCAGAAGCGTGTCCTTCGACAACAGCTTCAACAACAAGGTGCTCGTGAAGCAGGAAGAAGCCAGCAA
GAAGGGCAACCGGACCCCATTCCAGTACCTGAGCAGCAGCGACAGCAAGATCAGCTACGAAACCTTCAAG
AAGCACATCCTGAATCTGGCCAAGGGCAAGGGCAGAATCAGCAAGACCAAGAAAGAGTATCTGCTGGAAG
AACGGGACATCAACAGGTTCTCCGTGCAGAAAGACTTCATCAACCGGAACCTGGTGGATACCAGATACGC
CACCAGAGGCCTGATGAACCTGCTGCGGAGCTACTTCAGAGTGAACAACCTGGACGTGAAAGTGAAGTCC
ATCAATGGCGGCTTCACCAGCTTTCTGCGGCGGAAGTGGAAGTTTAAGAAAGAGCGGAACAAGGGGTACA
AGCACCACGCCGAGGACGCCCTGATCATTGCCAACGCCGATTTCATCTTCAAAGAGTGGAAGAAACTGGA
CAAGGCCAAAAAAGTGATGGAAAACCAGATGTTCGAGGAAAAGCAGGCCGAGAGCATGCCCGAGATCGAA
ACCGAGCAGGAGTACAAAGAGATCTTCATCACCCCCCACCAGATCAAGCACATTAAGGACTTCAAGGACT
ACAAGTACAGCCACCGGGTGGACAAGAAGCCTAATAGAGAGCTGATTAACGACACCCTGTACTCCACCCG
GAAGGACGACAAGGGCAACACCCTGATCGTGAACAATCTGAACGGCCTGTACGACAAGGACAATGACAAG
CTGAAAAAGCTGATCAACAAGAGCCCCGAAAAGCTGCTGATGTACCACCACGACCCCCAGACCTACCAGA
AACTGAAGCTGATTATGGAACAGTACGGCGACGAGAAGAATCCCCTGTACAAGTACTACGAGGAAACCGG
GAACTACCTGACCAAGTACTCCAAAAAGGACAACGGCCCCGTGATCAAGAAGATTAAGTATTACGGCAAC
AAACTGAACGCCCATCTGGACATCACCGACGACTACCCCAACAGCAGAAACAAGGTCGTGAAGCTGTCCC
TGAAGCCCTACAGATTCGACGTGTACCTGGACAATGGCGTGTACAAGTTCGTGACCGTGAAGAATCTGGA
TGTGATCAAAAAAGAAAACTACTACGAAGTGAATAGCAAGTGCTATGAGGAAGCTAAGAAGCTGAAGAAG
ATCAGCAACCAGGCCGAGTTTATCGCCTCCTTCTACAACAACGATCTGATCAAGATCAACGGCGAGCTGT
ATAGAGTGATCGGCGTGAACAACGACCTGCTGAACCGGATCGAAGTGAACATGATCGACATCACCTACCG
CGAGTACCTGGAAAACATGAACGACAAGAGGCCCCCCAGGATCATTAAGACAATCGCCTCCAAGACCCAG
AGCATTAAGAAGTACAGCACAGACATTCTGGGCAACCTGTATGAAGTGAAATCTAAGAAGCACCCTCAGA
TCATCAAAAAGGGCAAAAGGCCGGCGGCCACGAAAAAGGCCGGCCAGGCAAAAAAGAAAAAGGGATCCGA
TGCTAAGTCACTGACTGCCTGGTCCCGGACACTGGTGACCTTCAAGGATGTGTTTGTGGACTTCACCAGG
GAGGAGTGGAAGCTGCTGGACACTGCTCAGCAGATCCTGTACAGAAATGTGATGCTGGAGAACTATAAGA
ACCTGGTTTCCTTGGGTTATCAGCTTACTAAGCCAGATGTGATCCTCCGGTTGGAGAAGGGAGAAGAGCC
CTGGCTGGTGGAGAGAGAAATTCACCAAGAGACCCATCCTGATTCAGAGACTGCATTTGAAATCAAATCA
TCAGTTCCGAAAAAGAAACGCAAAGTTTAAGAATTCGTTCCGGAGTCGTCGACTCTAGAGGGCCCGCGGT
TCGAAGGTAAGCCTATCCCTAACCCTCTCCTCGGTCTCGATTCTACGCGTACCGGTTAGTAATGATCGAC
AATCAACCTCTGGATTACAAAATTTGTGAAAGATTGACTGGTATTCTTAACTATGTTGCTCCTTTTACGC
TATGTGGATACGCTGCTTTAATGCCTTTGTATCATGCTATTGCTTCCCGTATGGCTTTCATTTTCTCCTC
CTTGTATAAATCCTGGTTGCTGTCTCTTTATGAGGAGTTGTGGCCCGTTGTCAGGCAACGTGGCGTGGTG
TGCACTGTGTTTGCTGACGCAACCCCCACTGGTTGGGGCATTGCCACCACCTGTCAGCTCCTTTCCGGGA
CTTTCGCTTTCCCCCTCCCTATTGCCACGGCGGAACTCATCGCCGCCTGCCTTGCCCGCTGCTGGACAGG
GGCTCGGCTGTTGGGCACTGACAATTCCGTGGTGTTGTCGGGGAAGCTGACGTCCTTTCCATGGCTGCTC
GCCTGTGTTGCCACCTGGATTCTGCGCGGGACGTCCTTCTGCTACGTCCCTTCGGCCCTCAATCCAGCGG
ACCTTCCTTCCCGCGGCCTGCTGCCGGCTCTGCGGCCTCTTCCGCGTCTTCGCCTTCGCCCTCAGACGAG
TCGGATCTCCCTTTGGGCCGCCTCCCCGCCTGGCGATGGTACCGGTGTGGAAAGTCCCCAGGCTCCCCAG
CAGGCAGAAGTATGCAAAGCATGCATCTCAATTAGTCAGCAACCAGGTGTGGAAAGTCCCCAGGCTCCCC
AGCAGGCAGAAGTATGCAAAGCATGCATCTCAATTAGTCAGCAACCATAGTCCCGCCCCTAACTCCGCCC
ATCCCGCCCCTAACTCCGCCCAGTTCCGCCCATTCTCCGCCCCATGGCTGACTAATTTTTTTTATTTATG
CAGAGGCCGAGGCCGCCTCTGCCTCTGAGCTATTCCAGAAGTAGTGAGGAGGCTTTTTTGGAGGCCTAGG
CTTTTGCAAAAAGCTCCCGGGAGCTTGTATATCCATTTTCGGATCTGATCAGCACGTGTTGACAATTAAT
CATCGGCATAGTATATCGGCATAGTATAATACGACAAGGTGAGGAACTAAACCATGGCCAAGCCTTTGTC
TCAAGAAGAATCCACCCTCATTGAAAGAGCAACGGCTACAATCAACAGCATCCCCATCTCTGAAGACTAC
AGCGTCGCCAGCGCAGCTCTCTCTAGCGACGGCCGCATCTTCACTGGTGTCAATGTATATCATTTTACTG
GGGGACCTTGTGCAGAACTCGTGGTGCTGGGCACTGCTGCTGCTGCGGCAGCTGGCAACCTGACTTGTAT
CGTCGCGATCGGAAATGAGAACAGGGGCATCTTGAGCCCCTGCGGACGGTGCCGACAGGTGCTTCTCGAT
CTGCATCCTGGGATCAAAGCCATAGTGAAGGACAGTGATGGACAGCCGACGGCAGTTGGGATTCGTGAAT
TGCTGCCCTCTGGTTATGTGTGGGAGGGCTAAGCACAATTCGAGCTCGGTACCTTTAAGACCAATGACTT
ACAAGGCAGCTGTAGATCTTAGCCACTTTTTAAAAGAAAAGGGGGGACTGGAAGGGCTAATTCACTCCCA
ACGAAGACAAGATCTGCTTTTTGCTTGTACTGGGTCTCTCTGGTTAGACCAGATCTGAGCCTGGGAGCTC
TCTGGCTAACTAGGGAACCCACTGCTTAAGCCTCAATAAAGCTTGCCTTGAGTGCTTCAAGTAGTGTGTG
CCCGTCTGTTGTGTGACTCTGGTAACTAGAGATCCCTCAGACCCTTTTAGTCAGTGTGGAAAATCTCTAG
CAGTAGTAGTTCATGTCATCTTATTATTCAGTATTTATAACTTGCAAAGAAATGAATATCAGAGAGTGAG
AGGAACTTGTTTATTGCAGCTTATAATGGTTACAAATAAAGCAATAGCATCACAAATTTCACAAATAAAG
CATTTTTTTCACTGCATTCTAGTTGTGGTTTGTCCAAACTCATCAATGTATCTTATCATGTCTGGCTCTA
GCTATCCCGCCCCTAACTCCGCCCATCCCGCCCCTAACTCCGCCCAGTTCCGCCCATTCTCCGCCCCATG
GCTGACTAATTTTTTTTATTTATGCAGAGGCCGAGGCCGCCTCGGCCTCTGAGCTATTCCAGAAGTAGTG
AGGAGGCTTTTTTGGAGGCCTAGGGACGTACCCAATTCGCCCTATAGTGAGTCGTATTACGCGCGCTCAC
TGGCCGTCGTTTTACAACGTCGTGACTGGGAAAACCCTGGCGTTACCCAACTTAATCGCCTTGCAGCACA
TCCCCCTTTCGCCAGCTGGCGTAATAGCGAAGAGGCCCGCACCGATCGCCCTTCCCAACAGTTGCGCAGC
CTGAATGGCGAATGGG
[124 nt withheld, positions 8837-8960]
C
[91 nt withheld, positions 8962-9052]
A
[49 nt withheld, positions 9054-9102]
CCTTTGACGTTGGAGTCCACGTTCTTT
[37 nt withheld, positions 9130-9166]
ACCCTATCTCGGTCTATTCTTTTGATTTATAAGGGATTTTGCCGATTTCGGCCTATTGGTTAAAAAATGA
GCTGATTTAACAAAAATTTAACGCGAATTTTAACAAAATATTAACGCTTACAATTTAGGTGGCACTTTTC
GGGGAAATGTGCGCGGAACCCCTATTTGTTTATTTTTCTAAATACATTCAAATATGTATCCGCTCATGAG
ACAATAACCCTGATAAATGCTTCAATAATATTGAAAAAGGAAGAGTATGAGTATTCAACATTTCCGTGTC
GCCCTTATTCCCTTTTTTGCGGCATTTTGCCTTCCTGTTTTTGCTCACCCAGAAACGCTGGTGAAAGTAA
AAGATGCTGAAGATCAGTTGGGTGCACGAGTGGGTTACATCGAACTGGATCTCAACAGCGGTAAGATCCT
TGAGAGTTTTCGCCCCGAAGAACGTTTTCCAATGATGAGCACTTTTAAAGTTCTGCTATGTGGCGCGGTA
TTATCCCGTATTGACGCCGGGCAAGAGCAACTCGGTCGCCGCATACACTATTCTCAGAATGACTTGGTTG
AGTACTCACCAGTCACAGAAAAGCATCTTACGGATGGCATGACAGTAAGAGAATTATGCAGTGCTGCCAT
AACCATGAGTGATAACACTGCGGCCAACTTACTTCTGACAACGATCGGAGGACCGAAGGAGCTAACCGCT
TTTTTGCACAACATGGGGGATCATGTAACTCGCCTTGATCGTTGGGAACCGGAGCTGAATGAAGCCATAC
CAAACGACGAGCGTGACACCACGATGCCTGTAGCAATGGCAACAACGTTGCGCAAACTATTAACTGGCGA
ACTACTTACTCTAGCTTCCCGGCAACAATTAATAGACTGGATGGAGGCGGATAAAGTTGCAGGACCACTT
CTGCGCTCGGCCCTTCCGGCTGGCTGGTTTATTGCTGATAAATCTGGAGCCGGTGAGCGTGGGTCTCGCG
GTATCATTGCAGCACTGGGGCCAGATGGTAAGCCCTCCCGTATCGTAGTTATCTACACGACGGGGAGTCA
GGCAACTATGGATGAACGAAATAGACAGATCGCTGAGATAGGTGCCTCACTGATTAAGCATTGGTAACTG
TCAGACCAAGTTTACTCATATATACTTTAGATTGATTTAAAACTTCATTTTTAATTTAAAAGGATCTAGG
TGAAGATCCTTTTTGATAATCTCATGACCAAAATCCCTTAACGTGAGTTTTCGTTCCACTGAGCGTCAGA
CCCCGTAGAAAAGATCAAAGGATCTTCTTGAGATCCTTTTTTTCTGCGCGTAATCTGCTGCTTGCAAACA
AAAAAACCACCGCTACCAGCGGTGGTTTGTTTGCCGGATCAAGAGCTACCAACTCTTTTTCCGAAGGTAA
CTGGCTTCAGCAGAGCGCAGATACCAAATACTGTTCTTCTAGTGTAGCCGTAGTTAGGCCACCACTTCAA
GAACTCTGTAGCACCGCCTACATACCTCGCTCTGCTAATCCTGTTACCAGTGGCTGCTGCCAGTGGCGAT
AAGTCGTGTCTTACCGGGTTGGACTCAAGACGATAGTTACCGGATAAGGCGCAGCGGTCGGGCTGAACGG
GGGGTTCGTGCACACAGCCCAGCTTGGAGCGAACGACCTACACCGAACTGAGATACCTACAGCGTGAGCT
ATGAGAAAGCGCCACGCTTCCCGAAGGGAGAAAGGCGGACAGGTATCCGGTAAGCGGCAGGGTCGGAACA
GGAGAGCGCACGAGGGAGCTTCCAGGGGGAAACGCCTGGTATCTTTATAGTCCTGTCGGGTTTCGCCACC
TCTGACTTGAGCGTCGATTTTTGTGATGCTCGTCAGGGGGGCGGAGCCTATGGAAAAACGCCAGCAACGC
GGCCTTTTTACGGTTCCTGGCCTTTTGCTGGCCTTTTGCTCACATGTTCTTTCCTGCGTTATCCCCTGAT
TCTGTGGATAACCGTATTACCGCCTTTGAGTGAGCTGATACCGCTCGCCGCAGCCGA
